>Addgene plasmid #216927 | pST39-Mega'-deltaGJ | addgene full sequence | sequence record 445280 | Addgene NGS Result
AACGCCAGCAACGCGGCCTTTTTACGGTTCCTGGCCTTTTGCTGGCCTTTTGCTCACATGTTCTTTCCTG
CGTTATCCCCTGATTCTGTGGATAACCGTATTACCGCCTTTGAGTGAGCTGATACCGCTCGCCGCAGCCG
AACGACCGAGCGCAGCGAGTCAGTGAGCGAGGAAGCGGAAGAGCGCCTGATGCGGTATTTTCTCCTTACG
CATCTGTGCGGTATTTCACACCGCAATGGTGCACTCTCAGTACAATCTGCTCTGATGCCGCATAGTTAAG
CCAGTATACACTCCGCTATCGCTACGTGACTGGGTCATGGCTGCGCCCCGACACCCGCCAACACCCGCTG
ACGCGCCCTGACGGGCTTGTCTGCTCCCGGCATCCGCTTACAGACAAGCTGTGACCGTCTCCGGGAGCTG
CATGTGTCAGAGGTTTTCACCGTCATCACCGAAACGCGCGAGGCAGCTGCGGTAAAGCTCATCAGCGTGG
TCGTGAAGCGATTCACAGATGTCTGCCTGTTCATCCGCGTCCAGCTCGTTGAGTTTCTCCAGAAGCGTTA
ATGTCTGGCTTCTGATAAAGCGGGCCATGTTAAGGGCGGTTTTTTCCTGTTTGGTCACTGATGCCTCCGT
GTAAGGGGGATTTCTGTTCATGGGGTAATGATACCGATGAAACGAGAGAGGATGCTCACGATACGGGTTA
CTGATGATGAACATGCCCGGTTACTGGAACGTTGTGAGGGTAAACAACTGGCGGTATGGATGCGGCGGGA
CCAGAGAAAAATCACTCAGGGTCAATGCCAGCGCTTCGTTAATACAGATGTAGGTGTTGGCACCATGCAT
CGATCCCGCGAAATTAATACGACTCACTATAGGGAGACCACAACGGTTTCCCTCTAGAGATAGCTTAGCG
ATGTGAAAGAAGCTGGAGAAAACTTTCAAGAAAAAGTTTCTTCTTCAGACGATAAAGAGAAGTCAAAAAA
TAAGCGGAAAATAAAAGGCGTAAATCAGATTAAAAAAGCAACGGATATTAAAAGCTCTACTAAGATTAAA
AGTTCTAATGATATTAAATCATCTACAGATTTAAAAACAATGGGATCATAAGCGAAAGGAGAAATGAGAT
ATGTCTATTCAAAAAAGTACTAATAGTTCAAGTTTAGCAGAAGTCATTGACCGTATTTTAGATAAAGGAA
TTGTTATTGATGCTTTTGCAAGAGTTTCTGTTGTAGGAATTGAAATTTTAACGATTGAAGCGCGAGTGGT
TATTGCCAGTGTTGATACATGGTTACGCTATGCAGAAGCAGTAGGGCTTCTTCGTGACGACGTAGAAGAA
AACGGTCTTCCTGAACGTTCAAATTCAAGTGAAGGGCAGCCGCGTTTTAGTATTTAATATGAAGTGGTAT
GGAACCTTCCTTTTTTGAGGGTGGTTCCAGCTTTTAGATCTAACTATTGGAGGCTACTAAAAATGGAAAT
TAAAAAAATTATGCAAGCCGTGAACGACTTTTTCGGTGAACACGTAGCTCCTCCTCATAAAATTACCTCG
GTGGAAGCTACTGAAGATGAAGGTTGGAGAGTTATTGTTGAAGTCATTGAAGAACGAGAATATATGAAAA
AATACGCCAAAGATGAAATGCTCGGAACGTACGAGTGCTTTGTAAATAAAGAAAAAGAAGTCATTTCATT
CAAACGACTCGACGTCAGATATAGAAGCGCCATTGGCATTGAAGCATAAACGATAAGATGGCAGGAGGAA
CGTAAAAATGACCGTCTTAACAGACAAAAGGAAAAAAGGCAGTGGAGCTTTTATACAAGATGACGAGACA
AAAGAGGTTCTTTCAAGAGCGCTGAGCTATTTAAAATCCGGCTATTCCATTCATTTTACAGGTCCTGCCG
GCGGAGGCAAAACCTCTTTAGCGCGAGCGCTTGCTAAAAAGAGAAAGCGTCCTGTAATGCTGATGCACGG
GAATCACGAGCTCAACAACAAAGATTTAATTGGCGATTTTACGGGATACACGAGCAAAAAAGTAATCGAC
CAGTACGTTCGTTCTGTCTATAAAAAAGATGAACAGGTGAGTGAAAACTGGCAGGATGGCCGATTGCTTG
AAGCTGTAAAAAATGGCTATACGCTGATTTACGACGAATTTACTCGTTCTAAGCCTGCGACGAATAATAT
CTTTCTATCGATATTAGAAGAAGGCGTGCTGCCGCTGTATGGAGTAAAAATGACCGATCCTTTTGTGCGC
GTGCATCCCGATTTCCGCGTCATCTTCACAAGCAATCCAGCTGAGTATGCCGGCGTATATGATACGCAAG
ATGCGCTTCTCGACAGGTTAATTACCATGTTTATTGATTATAAAGACATCGACAGAGAGACAGCGATTTT
AACGGAGAAAACGGACGTAGAAGAAGATGAAGCGCGCACAATTGTAACGCTCGTAGCAAACGTGCGAAAC
CGCTCTGGAGACGAAAACAGCAGCGGACTTAGCCTGCGGGCTTCGCTTATGATCGCTACCCTTGCCACGC
AGCAAGACATTCCTATCGATGGAAGTGACGAAGATTTTCAAACGTTATGTATCGATATTTTGCATCATCC
GCTTACCAAATGTTTGGATGAAGAAAATGCAAAAAGCAAAGCCGAAAAAATCATTTTAGAAGAATGTAAG
AATATAGACACTGAAGAAAAGTAAAGGAGCTTGAAAACATGAGTGAAACAAACGAAACAGGTATTTATAT
TTTTAGCGCCATTCAAACGGATAAAGACGAAGAATTTGGCGCCGTGGAAGTAGAAGGAACAAAAGCTGAA
ACATTTTTGATTCGCTACAAAGACGCGGCTATGGTAGCAGCTGAAGTACCGATGAAAATTTATCATCCTA
ATCGCCAAAATTTATTAATGCATCAAAACGCAGTAGCAGCGATTATGGACAAGAACGATACGGTTATTCC
AATCAGCTTTGGGAATGTATTCAAATCAAAAGAAGACGTAAAAGTTCTTTTGGAAAACCTTTATCCGCAG
TTTGAAAAGCTGTTTCCAGCGATCAAAGGAAAAATTGAAGTCGGTTTAAAAGTAATTGGGAAAAAAGAAT
GGCTTGAGAAAAAAGTAAACGAAAATCCTGAACTTGAGAAAGTATCAGCATCCGTAAAAGGAAAATCAGA
AGCAGCCGGTTATTATGAGCGTATTCAACTTGGAGGAATGGCTCAAAAGATGTTTACTTCCCTGCAAAAA
GAAGTCAAGACAGATGTGTTTTCTCCGCTTGAAGAAGCAGCGGAAGCAGCAAAAGCAAATGAGCCAACGG
GCGAAACGATGCTTTTAAACGCGTCTTTCTTAATTAACCGAGAAGATGAAGCGAAGTTTGATGAAAAAGT
AAATGAAGCGCATGAAAACTGGAAAGACAAAGCCGATTTTCATTACAGCGGTCCTTGGCCTGCTTATAAT
TTTGTGAACATTCGCCTAAAAGTAGAAGAGAAATAACGAAATGAGGAATCCTAGATGGGAGAATTACTGT
ATTTATACGGTTTAATTCCAACAAAAGAAGCAGCAGCCATAGAGCCGTTTCCATCTTATAAGGGGTTTGA
CGGAGAACATTCACTGTACCCAATTGCGTTTGATCAGGTGACGGCTGTAGTTTCTAAGCTGGATGCTGAC
ACCTATTCAGAAAAAGTGATTCAAGAAAAAATGGAGCAGGATATGAGCTGGCTGCAGGAAAAAGCATTTC
ATCATCACGAAACGGTAGCCGCTTTGTACGAAGAATTTACGATCATTCCATTAAAATTTTGCACCATTTA
TAAAGGTGAAGAAAGTCTGCAGGCAGCTATTGAGATTAACAAAGAAAAGATAGAGAATTCACTGACGCTG
CTTCAAGGAAATGAAGAGTGGAATGTGAAAATTTACTGTGATGATACAGAGCTTAAAAAAGGAATCAGCG
AAACGAATGAAAGCGTGAAAGCGAAAAAACAAGAAATTAGTCACTTATCACCAGGAAGACAGTTTTTTGA
AAAGAAAAAAATAGATCAGCTGATTGAAAAAGAATTAGAGCTTCACAAAAACAAAGTGTGTGAAGAGATA
CATGACAAGCTAAAAGAATTATCGCTTTATGACTCTGTTAAAAAGAATTGGAGCAAAGACGTAACTGGCG
CAGCTGAACAGATGGCGTGGAACAGCGTGTTTCTTCTCCCGTCTCTGCAGATTACTAAGTTCGTAAACGA
AATAGAAGAGCTTCAGCAAAGGCTTGAAAATAAAGGCTGGAAGTTTGAAGTGACGGGACCATGGCCGCCC
TATCATTTCTCGAGCTTTGCGTAAAGTGAGGAATTAACATTATGTCTCTTAAACAATCCATGGAGAATAA
AGATATTGCTCTTATTGATATTTTAGATGTCATTTTAGATAAAGGAGTCGCCATTAAAGGAGACTTAATC
ATTTCCATAGCTGGCGTCGATTTAGTGTATTTGGATTTGCGGGTGCTTATTTCTTCGGTTGAAACGCTTG
TGCAAGCAAAAGAAGGAAATCACAAACCAATCACTTCTGAACAATTTGATAAACAAAAAGAAGAGCTGAT
GGACGCTACGGGCCAGCCTAGTAAGTGGACGAACCCTCTAGGTTCGTGACCCTTGCGAGCAGTCGTATGC
TTTCTCGAATTCCGAGCGGTTAAGCGTGACAGTCCAGGAGGAATTAATAGATGCAACCGGTCAGCCAAGC
AAATGGACGAATCCACTTGGATCCTGATCAAGCTGAACAAGGCTTAGCGCAGCTTGTGATGACAGTTATT
GAGCTATTGAGGCAAATCGTTGAACGTCATGCCATGAGGCGGGTGGAGGGTGGAACGTTGACGGACGAAC
AAATTGAAAACTTAGGAATTGCACTAATGAACTTAGAAGAAAAAATGGACGAGTTGAAAGAGGTGTTCGG
TCTGGATGCAGAAGATTTAAATATTGATCTTGGCCCGCTAGGCAGCCTGCTTTAAGCGGTCAGCTGTACG
CTACTTAAAAAATGGAGGGATTTACAATGGCAACTGAAACAAAATTAGATAACACACAGGCAGAAAACAA
GGAAAATAAAAATGCGGAAAACGGTTCAAAAGAAAAGAACGGTTCAAAAGCAAGCAAAACAACAAGCAGC
GGGCCAATCAAACGAGCGGTAGCAGGAGGCATCATCGGTGCAACGATTGGATATGTATCGACTCCTGAAA
ATCGAAAAAGTCTCCTTGACCGCATTGATACAGACGAATTAAAAAGCAAAGCATCTGATTTAGGAACAAA
GGTAAAAGAAAAATCAAAAAGCAGCGTGGCCAGCCTGAAAACATCTGCGGGAAGCTTGTTTAAAAAAGAT
AAAGATAAATCAAAAGATGATGAAGAAAACGTAAATTCTTCTAGTAGCGAAACAGAAGACGATAACGTTC
AAGAGTACGACGAGTTAAAAGAAGAAAATCAAACTCTTCAAGATCGCTTATCACAGCTTGAAGAAAAAAT
GAACATGCTTGTTGAGCTTAGCCTCAATAAAAATCAAGACGAAGAAGCGGAAGATACAGATTCCGACGAA
GAAGAGAACGATGAGAACGATGAAAACGATGAAAACGAGCAGGACGATGAAAACGAAGAAGAAACATCTA
AGCCACGTAAAAAGGATAAAAAAGAAGCTGAGGAAGAAGAAAGTGAAAGTGACGAAGACAGCGAGGAAGA
AGAGGAAGATTCTCGCTCAAACAAAAAAAATAAAAAAGTAAAAACAGAAGAAGAAGACGAAGATGAAAGC
GAAGAAGAAAAAAAGGAAGCGAAACCAAAAAAGTCAACAGCTAAAAAATCAAAAAATACAAAAGCAAAGA
AAAACACGGACGAAGAAGATGATGAAGCAACATCTCTTTCTAGTGAAGACGATACAACAGCCTAAGACGT
AAAGGAGGAAAGAAAGACATGAGTACAGGCCCTTCTTTTTCAACTAAAGACAATACGCTTGAATACTTTG
TGAAAGCTTCTAATAAACACGGCTTTTCACTTGATATTTCATTAAATGTAAACGGCGCTGTGATTTCCGG
TACCATGATTTCAGCAAAAGAATACTTTGATTACTTAAGCGAAACGTTTGAAGAAGGCAGTGAAGTGGCT
CAGGCGCTAAGCGAACAATTCTCTTTAGCAAGCGAAGCGAGCGAATCAAACGGAGAAGCAGAAGCCCATT
TTATTCATTTGAAAAATACAAAGATTTACTGTGGAGACAGTAAATCTACTCCTTCTAAAGGCAAAATCTT
TTGGAGAGGGAAAATAGCAGAAGTAGACGGGTTTTTCTTAGGAAAGATTTCTGATGCAAAATCAACGAGT
AAAAAGAGTTCATAAAAAACGGCGGGGTGATTGCCCCGCCGTTTTTTAGTGATGTGATGAGATGTGCAGC
TTCTTTTTTCGATACATGAGCGGAGTCATCTTCATTTCTTTTCGAAACTGATTAATAAAATAGCTTGTAC
TATTAAACCCTACTTGATAGGCGACTTCCGTCACATTTGCTTCTGCTTGCTGCAGTCCGGATTCGCGAAC
GCGTCTCGAGAGATCCGGCTGCTAACAAAGCCCGAAAGGAAGCTGAGTTGGCTGCTGCCACCGCTGAGCA
ATAACTAGCATAACCCCTTGGGGCCTCTAAACGGGTCTTGAGGGGTTTTTTGCTGAAAGGAGGAACTATA
TCCGACTAGTAGCCCGCCTAATGAGCGGGCTTTTTTTTAATTCCCCTATTTGTTTATTTTTCTAAATACA
TTCAAATATGTATCCGCTCATGAGACAATAACCCTGATAAATGCTTCAATAATATTGAAAAAGGAAGAGT
ATGAGTATTCAACATTTCCGTGTCGCCCTTATTCCCTTTTTTGCGGCATTTTGCCTTCCTGTTTTTGCTC
ACCCAGAAACGCTCGTGAAAGTAAAAGACGCAGAGGACCAATTGGGGGCACGAGTGGGATACATAGAACT
GGACTTGAATAGCGGTAAAATCCTTGAGAGTTTTCGCCCTGAAGAGCGTTTTCCAATGATGAGCACTTTC
AAAGTTCTGCTATGTGGAGCAGTATTATCCCGTGTAGATGCGGGGCAAGAGCAACTCGGACGACGAATAC
ACTATTCGCAGAATGACTTGGTTGAATACTCCCCAGTGACAGAAAAGCACCTTACGGACGGAATGACGGT
AAGAGAATTATGTAGTGCCGCCATAACGATGAGTGATAACACTGCGGCGAACTTACTTCTGACAACCATC
GGTGGACCGAAGGAATTAACCGCTTTTTTGCACAATATGGGAGACCATGTAACTCGCCTTGACCGTTGGG
AACCAGAACTGAATGAAGCCATACCAAACGACGAGCGAGACACCACAATGCCTGCGGCAATGGCAACAAC
ATTACGCAAACTATTAACTGGCGAACTACTTACTCTGGCTTCACGGCAACAATTAATAGACTGGCTTGAA
GCGGATAAAGTTGCAGGACCACTACTGCGTTCGGCACTTCCTGCTGGCTGGTTTATTGCTGATAAATCTG
GGGCAGGAGAGCGTGGTTCACGGGGTATCATTGCCGCACTTGGACCAGATGGTAAGCCTTCCCGTATCGT
AGTTATCTACACGACGGGTAGTCAGGCAACTATGGACGAACGAAATAGACAGATTGCTGAAATAGGGGCT
TCACTGATTAAGCATTGGTAAACCGATACAATTAAAGGCTCCTTTTGGAGCCTTTTTTTTTGGACGGACC
GGTAGAAAAGATCAAAGGATCTTCTTGAGATCCTTTTTTTCTGCGCGTAATCTGCTGCTTGCAAACAAAA
AAACCACCGCTACCAGCGGTGGTTTGTTTGCCGGATCAAGAGCTACCAACTCTTTTTCCGAAGGTAACTG
GCTTCAGCAGAGCGCAGATACCAAATACTGTCCTTCTAGTGTAGCCGTAGTTAGGCCACCACTTCAAGAA
CTCTGTAGCACCGCCTACATACCTCGCTCTGCTAATCCTGTTACCAGTGGCTGCTGCCAGTGGCGATAAG
TCGTGTCTTACCGGGTTGGACTCAAGACGATAGTTACCGGATAAGGCGCAGCGGTCGGGCTGAACGGGGG
GTTCGTGCACACAGCCCAGCTTGGAGCGAACGACCTACACCGAACTGAGATACCTACAGCGTGAGCTATG
AGAAAGCGCCACGCTTCCCGAAGGGAGAAAGGCGGACAGGTATCCGGTAAGCGGCAGGGTCGGAACAGGA
GAGCGCACGAGGGAGCTTCCAGGGGGAAACGCCTGGTATCTTTATAGTCCTGTCGGGTTTCGCCACCTCT
GACTTGAGCGTCGATTTTTGTGATGCTCGTCAGGGGGGCGGAGCCTATGGAAA
Features (pLannotate 1.2.2; 16 found; start..end, strand, type, name):
     48..181     +  rep_origin     RSF ori (fragment): Plasmids containing the RSF 1030 origin of replication can be propagated in E. coli cells that contain additional plasmids with compatible origins.
    186..325     -  misc_feature   bom: basis of mobility region from pBR322
    427..618     -  CDS            rop: Rop protein, which maintains plasmids at low copy number; rop
    658..768     +  CDS            mbeC (fragment): MBEC_ECOLX - Experimental evidence at protein level: Swiss-Prot protein existence level 1. Required for efficient mobilization of ColE1 plasmid and is thus essential to promote the specific transfer of the plasmid during conjugation. Probably functions by inducing DNA bending, helping the MbeA relaxase to melt the DNA around the nic site and cleave the phosphodiester bond. Binds specifically double-stranded DNA (dsDNA) containing the ColE1 oriT but does not recognize the inverted repeat (IR). From Escherichia coli.
    855..873     +  promoter       T7 promoter: promoter for bacteriophage T7 RNA polymerase
   1121..1384    +  CDS            gvpB: GVPB_BACME - Protein inferred from homology: Swiss-Prot protein existence level 3. Gas vesicles are small, hollow, gas filled protein structures that are found in several microbial planktonic microorganisms. They allow the positioning of the organism at the favorable depth for growth. GvpA type proteins form the essential core of the structure. From Bacillus megaterium.
   3655..3671    +  5'UTR          OsADH 5'-UTR (fragment): translational enhancer from the 5'-UTR of the Oryza sativa alcohol dehydrogenase gene (Sugio et al., 2008)
   4312..4596    +  CDS            gvpS: GVPS_BACME - Protein inferred from homology: Swiss-Prot protein existence level 3. Gas vesicles are small, hollow, gas filled protein structures that are found in several microbial planktonic microorganisms. They allow the positioning of the organism at the favorable depth for growth (By similarity). From Bacillus megaterium.
   4655..4714    +  CDS            gvpS (fragment): GVPS_BACME - Protein inferred from homology: Swiss-Prot protein existence level 3. Gas vesicles are small, hollow, gas filled protein structures that are found in several microbial planktonic microorganisms. They allow the positioning of the organism at the favorable depth for growth (By similarity). From Bacillus megaterium.
   6376..6495    -  CDS            ydeC (fragment): YDEC_BACSU - Protein predicted: Swiss-Prot protein existence level 4. From Bacillus subtilis (strain 168).
   6528..6577    +  CDS            SET1 (fragment): solubility-enhancement tag derived from T7 phage gene 10B
   6585..6632    +  terminator     T7 terminator: transcription terminator for bacteriophage T7 RNA polymerase
   6699..6790    +  promoter       AmpR promoter: bla
   6791..7648    +  CDS            bla: BLAT_ECOLX - Experimental evidence at protein level: Swiss-Prot protein existence level 1. TEM-type are the most prevalent beta-lactamases in enterobacteria; they hydrolyze the beta-lactam bond in susceptible beta-lactam antibiotics, thus conferring resistance to penicillins and cephalosporins. TEM-3 and TEM-4 are capable of hydrolyzing cefotaxime and ceftazidime. TEM-5 is capable of hydrolyzing ceftazidime. TEM-6 is capable of hydrolyzing ceftazidime and aztreonam. TEM-8/CAZ-2, TEM- 16/CAZ-7 and TEM-24/CAZ-6 are markedly active against ceftazidime. IRT- 4 shows resistance to beta-lactamase in
   7655..7694    +  terminator     fd terminator: central terminator from bacteriophage fd (Otsuka and Kunisawa, 1982)
   7725..8313    +  rep_origin     ori: high-copy-number ColE1/pMB1/pBR322/pUC origin of replication
