[The description below was written by a language model from this plasmid's Addgene catalogue record and pLannotate feature annotations shown in this document.]
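Description:
pST39-Mega'-deltaGJ is an 8.3 kb bacterial expression plasmid built on the pST39 backbone, a T7-driven polycistronic expression vector for E. coli. It replicates from a ColE1/pMB1-type origin and retains the pBR322-derived rop gene and bom region, consistent with the low copy number listed in the catalogue entry. Selection is by ampicillin through the TEM beta-lactamase gene (bla) under its own promoter. The short hits annotated as an RSF origin fragment and an mbeC fragment lie next to these backbone elements and are probably homology matches to related ColE1-family sequence, not separate functional parts.

The payload is a variant of the "Mega'" gas vesicle gene cluster, derived from Priestia (formerly Bacillus) megaterium and described as partly synthetic, in which GvpG and GvpJ have been knocked out. The record does not state how the knockouts were made. The cluster, assembled by Gibson cloning, fills the roughly 5.7 kb between a T7 promoter and a T7 terminator, so it is transcribed as a single operon in hosts that supply T7 RNA polymerase. Automated annotation recognises only gvpB, which encodes the GvpA-type major structural shell protein, and gvpS, leaving most of the cluster unlabelled. The remaining gvp genes are therefore not itemised in the feature table. The small OsADH 5'-UTR, ydeC and SET1 fragments are most likely spurious or vestigial matches.

Gas vesicles are hollow, gas-filled protein nanostructures. This plasmid belongs to a study that mapped protein-protein interactions among their assembly factors, and it presumably serves to test how the combined loss of GvpG and GvpJ affects vesicle formation in the heterologous host.
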