Addgene plasmid #216927: pST39-Mega'-deltaGJ
Purpose: Mega' with knockout of GvpG and GvpJ
Depositing lab: George Lu. Depositing organization: Rice University. Publication: Elucidating the assembly of gas vesicles by systematic protein-protein interaction analysis. Iburg M, Anderson AP, Wong VT, Anton ED, He A, Lu GJ. EMBO J. 2024 Oct;43(19):4156-4172. doi: 10.1038/s44318-024-00178-2. Epub 2024 Sep 3. PubMed 39227754.
Backbone
  Vector backbone: pST39
  Vector type: Bacterial Expression
Growth in bacteria
  Bacterial resistance: Ampicillin, 100 μg/mL
  Growth temperature: 30°C
  Growth strain: DH5alpha
  Copy number: Low Copy
Gene/Insert
  Gene/Insert name: Mega' with knockout of GvpG and GvpJ
  Species: Synthetic; Priestia megaterium
  Cloning method: Gibson Cloning
Terms and licenses: Academic/Nonprofit Terms; Industry Terms: Not Available to Industry
Depositor comments: Please visit https://www.biorxiv.org/content/10.1101/2023.07.23.550228v1 for bioRxiv preprint.
How to cite: pST39-Mega'-deltaGJ was a gift from George Lu (Addgene plasmid # 216927 ; http://n2t.net/addgene:216927 ; RRID:Addgene_216927)
